Addgene plasmid #114044: pCDNA5-LAP-MPS1-WT
Purpose: Expression of exogenous LAP tagged MPS1 WT
Depositing lab: Geert Kops. Depositing organization: University Medical Centre Utrecht. Publication: A TPR domain-containing N-terminal module of MPS1 is required for its kinetochore localization by Aurora B. Nijenhuis W, von Castelmur E, Littler D, De Marco V, Tromer E, Vleugel M, van Osch MH, Snel B, Perrakis A, Kops GJ. J Cell Biol. 2013 Apr 15;201(2):217-31. doi: 10.1083/jcb.201210033. Epub 2013 Apr 8. PubMed 23569217.
Backbone
  Vector backbone: pcDNA5
  Vector type: Mammalian Expression
Growth in bacteria
  Bacterial resistance: Ampicillin, 100 μg/mL
  Growth temperature: 37°C
  Growth strain: DH5alpha
  Copy number: High Copy
Gene/Insert
  Gene/Insert name: MPS1-WT
  Species: H. sapiens (human)
  Mutation: WT MPS1 sequence
  Entrez Gene: TTK (a.k.a. CT96, ESK, MPH1, MPS1, MPS1L1, PYT)
  Cloning method: Restriction Enzyme; 5′ cloning site Unknown (unknown if destroyed); 3′ cloning site Unknown (unknown if destroyed)
Terms and licenses: Academic/Nonprofit Terms; Industry Terms: Not Available to Industry
How to cite: pCDNA5-LAP-MPS1-WT was a gift from Geert Kops (Addgene plasmid # 114044 ; http://n2t.net/addgene:114044 ; RRID:Addgene_114044)
