[The description below was written by a language model from this plasmid's Addgene catalogue record and pLannotate feature annotations shown in this document.]
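Description:
pCDNA5-LAP-MPS1-WT is a mammalian expression plasmid built on a pcDNA5 backbone that carries the wild-type human MPS1 kinase (gene symbol TTK) fused to an N-terminal LAP (localisation and affinity purification) tag. It is propagated in E. coli as a high-copy plasmid through a ColE1/pUC-type origin and selected with ampicillin via the β-lactamase gene.

Expression is driven by the CMV immediate-early enhancer and promoter. Directly downstream of the promoter are two short matches to tet operator-containing sequences, which suggests a tetracycline-regulatable CMV/TetO2 arrangement that would be repressed in cells expressing the Tet repressor and induced by tetracycline or doxycycline; the catalogue entry itself does not state inducibility. The annotated reading frame begins with EYFP, followed by a short linker region with a fragment matching a TEV protease cleavage tag, then an S-tag, and then the TTK coding sequence. It is terminated by the bovine growth hormone polyadenylation signal. This layout gives a fluorescent handle for imaging and an affinity epitope for pull-downs, with a likely protease-cleavable junction between them.

Downstream lies an FRT site placed immediately before a hygromycin resistance gene with an SV40 polyadenylation signal. No complete promoter is annotated in front of it. That layout is typical of Flp-mediated integration systems, where recombination into a genomic FRT docking site supplies the promoter and makes correctly integrated cells hygromycin resistant.

The stated purpose is expression of exogenous LAP-tagged wild-type MPS1. The associated publication concerns kinetochore localisation of MPS1, for which this plasmid would serve as the wild-type construct.
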