Features (pLannotate 1.2.2; 25 found; start..end, strand, type, name):
    155..534     +  enhancer       CMV enhancer: human cytomegalovirus immediate early enhancer
    535..738     +  promoter       CMV promoter: human cytomegalovirus (CMV) immediate early promoter
    740..759     +  promoter       PLtetO-1 promoter (fragment): modified phage lambda PL promoter with tet operator sites (Lutz and Bujard, 1997)
    761..780     +  promoter       PLtetO-1 promoter (fragment): modified phage lambda PL promoter with tet operator sites (Lutz and Bujard, 1997)
    788..821     +  promoter       TRE3GV promoter (fragment): 3rd-generation Tet-responsive promoter that can be activated by binding of Tet-On® 3G, optimized for retroviral and lentiviral vectors
    944..1660    +  CDS            EYFP: EYFP is a basic (constitutively fluorescent) green/yellow fluorescent protein published in 1996, derived from Aequorea victoria. It is reported to be a very rapidly-maturing weak dimer with high acid sensitivity.
   1687..1705    +  misc_feature   MCS (fragment): pBluescript multiple cloning site
   1706..1725    +  CDS            capTEV™ (fragment): composite tag for in vivo biotinylation, TEV protease cleavage, and 6xHis tagging
   1739..1783    +  CDS            S-Tag: affinity and epitope tag derived from pancreatic ribonuclease A
   1808..4378    +  CDS            TTK: TTK_HUMAN - Also known as MPS1, MPS1L1. Experimental evidence at protein level: Swiss-Prot protein existence level 1. Phosphorylates proteins on serine, threonine, and tyrosine (PubMed:18243099, PubMed:29162720). Probably associated with cell proliferation (PubMed:18243099). Phosphorylates MAD1L1 to promote mitotic checkpoint signaling (PubMed:29162720). Essential for chromosome alignment by enhancing AURKB activity (via direct CDCA8 phosphorylation) at the centromere, and for the mitotic checkpoint (PubMed:18243099). From Homo sapiens (Human).
   4431..4655    +  polyA_signal   bGH poly(A) signal: bovine growth hormone polyadenylation signal
   4659..4680    +  promoter       SV40 promoter (fragment): SV40 enhancer and early promoter
   4701..4934    +  rep_origin     f1 ori (fragment) (sequence partly withheld): f1 bacteriophage origin of replication; arrow indicates direction of (+) strand synthesis
   4939..4986    +  protein_bind   FRT: FLP-mediated recombination occurs in the 8-bp core sequence TCTAGAAA (Turan and Bode, 2011). FLP recombinase from the Saccharomyces cerevisiae 2μ plasmid
   4994..6016    +  CDS            HygR: aminoglycoside phosphotransferase from E. coli; aph(4)-Ia; confers resistance to hygromycin
   6026..6151    +  CDS            ble (fragment): BLE_KLEPN - Experimental evidence at protein level: Swiss-Prot protein existence level 1. Binding protein with a strong affinity to the bleomycin family of antibiotics. Binds to CL990; an antimitotic-antibiotic compound. From Klebsiella pneumoniae.
   6146..6267    +  polyA_signal   SV40 poly(A) signal: SV40 polyadenylation signal
   6340..6356    -  protein_bind   lac operator: The lac repressor binds to the lac operator to inhibit transcription in E. coli. This inhibition can be relieved by adding lactose or isopropyl-β-D-thiogalactopyranoside (IPTG). lac repressor encoded by lacI
   6364..6394    -  promoter       lac promoter: promoter for the E. coli lac operon
   6409..6430    -  protein_bind   CAP binding site: CAP binding activates transcription in the presence of cAMP. E. coli catabolite activator protein
   6443..6535    -  CDS            lacI (fragment): lac repressor; lacI; The lac repressor binds to the lac operator to inhibit transcription in E. coli. This inhibition can be relieved by adding lactose or isopropyl-β-D-thiogalactopyranoside (IPTG).
   6718..7306    -  rep_origin     ori: high-copy-number ColE1/pMB1/pBR322/pUC origin of replication
   7477..8337    -  CDS            AmpR: β-lactamase; bla; confers resistance to ampicillin, carbenicillin, and related antibiotics
   8338..8442    -  promoter       AmpR promoter: bla
   8501..8553    -  misc_feature   bom (fragment): basis of mobility region from pBR322
>Addgene plasmid #114044 | pCDNA5-LAP-MPS1-WT | addgene full sequence | sequence record 221166 | Addgene NGS Result
CTGCTCCCTGCTTGTGTGTTGGAGGTCGCTGAGTAGTGCGCGAGCAAAATTTAAGCTACAACAAGGCAAG
GCTTGACCGACAATTGCATGAAGAATCTGCTTAGGGTTAGGCGTTTTGCGCTGCTTCGCGATGTACGGGC
CAGATATACGCGTTGACATTGATTATTGACTAGTTATTAATAGTAATCAATTACGGGGTCATTAGTTCAT
AGCCCATATATGGAGTTCCGCGTTACATAACTTACGGTAAATGGCCCGCCTGGCTGACCGCCCAACGACC
CCCGCCCATTGACGTCAATAATGACGTATGTTCCCATAGTAACGCCAATAGGGACTTTCCATTGACGTCA
ATGGGTGGAGTATTTACGGTAAACTGCCCACTTGGCAGTACATCAAGTGTATCATATGCCAAGTACGCCC
CCTATTGACGTCAATGACGGTAAATGGCCCGCCTGGCATTATGCCCAGTACATGACCTTATGGGACTTTC
CTACTTGGCAGTACATCTACGTATTAGTCATCGCTATTACCATGGTGATGCGGTTTTGGCAGTACATCAA
TGGGCGTGGATAGCGGTTTGACTCACGGGGATTTCCAAGTCTCCACCCCATTGACGTCAATGGGAGTTTG
TTTTGGCACCAAAATCAACGGGACTTTCCAAAATGTCGTAACAACTCCGCCCCATTGACGCAAATGGGCG
GTAGGCGTGTACGGTGGGAGGTCTATATAAGCAGAGCTCTCCCTATCAGTGATAGAGATCTCCCTATCAG
TGATAGAGATCGTCGACGAGCTCGTTTAGTGAACCGTCAGATCGCCTGGAGACGCCATCCACGCTGTTTT
GACCTCCATAGAAGACACCGGGACCGATCCAGCCTCCGGACTCTAGCGTTTAAACTTAAGCTTGGTACCG
AGCTCGGATCCGCTAGCGCTACCGGTCGCCACCATGGTGAGCAAGGGCGAGGAGCTGTTCACCGGGGTGG
TGCCCATCCTGGTCGAGCTGGACGGCGACGTAAACGGCCACAAGTTCAGCGTGTCCGGCGAGGGCGAGGG
CGATGCCACCTACGGCAAGCTGACCCTGAAGTTCATCTGCACCACCGGCAAGCTGCCCGTGCCCTGGCCC
ACCCTCGTGACCACCTTCGGCTACGGCCTGCAGTGCTTCGCCCGCTACCCCGACCACATGAAGCAGCACG
ACTTCTTCAAGTCCGCCATGCCCGAAGGCTACGTCCAGGAGCGCACCATCTTCTTCAAGGACGACGGCAA
CTACAAGACCCGCGCCGAGGTGAAGTTCGAGGGCGACACCCTGGTGAACCGCATCGAGCTGAAGGGCATC
GACTTCAAGGAGGACGGCAACATCCTGGGGCACAAGCTGGAGTACAACTACAACAGCCACAACGTCTATA
TCATGGCCGACAAGCAGAAGAACGGCATCAAGGTGAACTTCAAGATCCGCCACAACATCGAGGACGGCAG
CGTGCAGCTCGCCGACCACTACCAGCAGAACACCCCCATCGGCGACGGCCCCGTGCTGCTGCCCGACAAC
CACTACCTGAGCTACCAGTCCGCCCTGAGCAAAGACCCCAACGAGAAGCGCGATCACATGGTCCTGCTGG
AGTTCGTGACCGCCGCCGGGATCACTCTCGGCATGGACGAGCTGTACAAGTCCGGAGGGGATCGGTGGAG
CTCCACCGGTGGCGGCCGCTCTAGAGAGAATCTTTATTTTCAGGGCGCCGCCAAATTCAAAGAAACCGCT
GCTGCTAAATTCGAACGCCAGCACATGGACAGCGGAGGTGGAGGTACTAGTCTCGAGATGGAATCCGAGG
ATTTAAGTGGCAGAGAATTGACAATTGATTCCATAATGAACAAAGTGAGAGACATTAAAAATAAGTTTAA
AAATGAAGACCTTACTGATGAACTAAGCTTGAATAAAATTTCTGCTGATACTACAGATAACTCGGGAACT
GTTAACCAAATTATGATGATGGCAAACAACCCAGAGGACTGGTTGAGTTTGTTGCTCAAACTAGAGAAAA
ACAGTGTTCCGCTAAGTGATGCTCTTTTAAATAAATTGATTGGTCGTTACAGTCAAGCAATTGAAGCGCT
TCCCCCAGATAAATATGGCCAAAATGAGAGTTTTGCTAGAATTCAAGTGAGATTTGCTGAATTAAAAGCT
ATTCAAGAGCCAGATGATGCACGTGACTACTTTCAAATGGCCAGAGCAAACTGCAAGAAATTTGCTTTTG
TTCATATATCTTTTGCACAATTTGAACTGTCACAAGGTAATGTCAAAAAAAGTAAACAACTTCTTCAAAA
AGCTGTAGAACGTGGAGCAGTACCACTAGAAATGCTGGAAATTGCCCTGCGGAATTTAAACCTCCAAAAA
AAGCAGCTGCTTTCAGAGGAGGAAAAGAAGAATTTATCAGCATCTACGGTATTAACTGCCCAAGAATCAT
TTTCCGGTTCACTTGGGCATTTACAGAATAGGAACAACAGTTGTGATTCCAGAGGACAGACTACTAAAGC
CAGGTTTTTATATGGAGAGAACATGCCACCACAAGATGCAGAAATAGGTTACCGGAATTCATTGAGACAA
ACTAACAAAACTAAACAGTCATGCCCATTTGGAAGAGTCCCAGTTAACCTTCTAAATAGCCCAGATTGTG
ATGTGAAGACGGACGATTCAGTTGTACCTTGTTTTATGAAAAGACAAACCTCTAGATCAGAATGCCGAGA
TTTGGTTGTGCCTGGATCTAAACCAAGTGGAAATGATTCCTGTGAATTAAGAAATTTAAAGTCTGTTCAA
AATAGTCATTTCAAGGAACCTCTGGTGTCAGATGAAAAGAGTTCTGAACTTATTATTACTGATTCAATAA
CCCTGAAGAATAAAACGGAATCAAGTCTTCTAGCTAAATTAGAAGAAACTAAAGAGTATCAAGAACCAGA
GGTTCCAGAGAGTAACCAGAAACAGTGGCAATCTAAGAGAAAGTCAGAGTGTATTAACCAGAATCCTGCT
GCATCTTCAAATCACTGGCAGATTCCGGAGTTAGCCCGAAAAGTTAATACAGAGCAGAAACATACCACTT
TTGAGCAACCTGTCTTTTCAGTTTCAAAACAGTCACCACCAATATCAACATCTAAATGGTTTGACCCAAA
ATCTATTTGTAAGACACCAAGCAGCAATACCTTGGATGATTACATGAGCTGTTTTAGAACTCCAGTTGTA
AAGAATGACTTTCCACCTGCTTGTCAGTTGTCAACACCTTATGGCCAACCTGCCTGTTTCCAGCAGCAAC
AGCATCAAATACTTGCCACTCCACTTCAAAATTTACAGGTTTTAGCATCTTCTTCAGCAAATGAATGCAT
TTCGGTTAAAGGAAGAATTTATTCCATATTAAAGCAGATAGGAAGTGGAGGTTCAAGCAAGGTATTTCAG
GTGTTAAATGAAAAGAAACAGATATATGCTATAAAATATGTGAACTTAGAAGAAGCAGATAACCAAACTC
TTGATAGTTACCGGAACGAAATAGCTTATTTGAATAAACTACAACAACACAGTGATAAGATCATCCGACT
TTATGATTATGAAATCACGGACCAGTACATCTACATGGTAATGGAGTGTGGAAATATTGATCTTAATAGT
TGGCTTAAAAAGAAAAAATCCATTGATCCATGGGAACGCAAGAGTTACTGGAAAAATATGTTAGAGGCAG
TTCACACAATCCATCAACATGGCATTGTTCACAGTGATCTTAAACCAGCTAACTTTCTGATAGTTGATGG
AATGCTAAAGCTAATTGATTTTGGGATTGCAAACCAAATGCAACCAGATACAACAAGTGTTGTTAAAGAT
TCTCAGGTTGGCACAGTTAATTATATGCCACCAGAAGCAATCAAAGATATGTCTTCCTCCAGAGAGAATG
GGAAATCTAAGTCAAAGATAAGCCCCAAAAGTGATGTTTGGTCCTTAGGATGTATTTTGTACTATATGAC
TTACGGGAAAACACCATTTCAGCAGATAATTAATCAGATTTCTAAATTACATGCCATAATTGATCCTAAT
CATGAAATTGAATTTCCCGATATTCCAGAGAAAGATCTTCAAGATGTGTTAAAGTGTTGTTTAAAAAGGG
ACCCAAAACAGAGGATATCCATTCCTGAGCTCCTGGCTCATCCATATGTTCAAATTCAAACTCATCCAGT
TAACCAAATGGCCAAGGGAACCACTGAAGAAATGAAATATGTTCTGGGCCAACTTGTTGGTCTGAATTCT
CCTAACTCCATTTTGAAAGCTGCTAAAACTTTATATGAACACTATAGTGGTGGTGAAAGTCATAATTCTT
CATCCTCCAAGACTTTTGAAAAAAAAAGGGGAAAAAAATGAGTCGAGCATGCATCTAGAGGGCCCGTTTA
AACCCGCTGATCAGCCTCGACTGTGCCTTCTAGTTGCCAGCCATCTGTTGTTTGCCCCTCCCCCGTGCCT
TCCTTGACCCTGGAAGGTGCCACTCCCACTGTCCTTTCCTAATAAAATGAGGAAATTGCATCGCATTGTC
TGAGTAGGTGTCATTCTATTCTGGGGGGTGGGGTGGGGCAGGACAGCAAGGGGGAGGATTGGGAAGACAA
TAGCAGGCATGCTGGGGATGCGGTGGGCTCTATGGCTTCTGAGGCGGAAAGAACCAGCTGGGGCTCTAGG
GGGTATCCCC
[124 nt withheld, positions 4701-4824]
C
[91 nt withheld, positions 4826-4916]
AGGGTGATGGTTCACGTACCTAGAAGTTCCTATTCCGAAGTTCCTATTCTCTAGAAAGTATAGGAACTTC
CTTGGCCAAAAAGCCTGAACTCACCGCGACGTCTGTCGAGAAGTTTCTGATCGAAAAGTTCGACAGCGTC
TCCGACCTGATGCAGCTCTCGGAGGGCGAAGAATCTCGTGCTTTCAGCTTCGATGTAGGAGGGCGTGGAT
ATGTCCTGCGGGTAAATAGCTGCGCCGATGGTTTCTACAAAGATCGTTATGTTTATCGGCACTTTGCATC
GGCCGCGCTCCCGATTCCGGAAGTGCTTGACATTGGGGAATTCAGCGAGAGCCTGACCTATTGCATCTCC
CGCCGTGCACAGGGTGTCACGTTGCAAGACCTGCCTGAAACCGAACTGCCCGCTGTTCTGCAGCCGGTCG
CGGAGGCCATGGATGCGATCGCTGCGGCCGATCTTAGCCAGACGAGCGGGTTCGGCCCATTCGGACCGCA
AGGAATCGGTCAATACACTACATGGCGTGATTTCATATGCGCGATTGCTGATCCCCATGTGTATCACTGG
CAAACTGTGATGGACGACACCGTCAGTGCGTCCGTCGCGCAGGCTCTCGATGAGCTGATGCTTTGGGCCG
AGGACTGCCCCGAAGTCCGGCACCTCGTGCACGCGGATTTCGGCTCCAACAATGTCCTGACGGACAATGG
CCGCATAACAGCGGTCATTGACTGGAGCGAGGCGATGTTCGGGGATTCCCAATACGAGGTCGCCAACATC
TTCTTCTGGAGGCCGTGGTTGGCTTGTATGGAGCAGCAGACGCGCTACTTCGAGCGGAGGCATCCGGAGC
TTGCAGGATCGCCGCGGCTCCGGGCGTATATGCTCCGCATTGGTCTTGACCAACTCTATCAGAGCTTGGT
TGACGGCAATTTCGATGATGCAGCTTGGGCGCAGGGTCGATGCGACGCAATCGTCCGATCCGGAGCCGGG
ACTGTCGGGCGTACACAAATCGCCCGCAGAAGCGCGGCCGTCTGGACCGATGGCTGTGTAGAAGTACTCG
CCGATAGTGGAAACCGACGCCCCAGCACTCGTCCGAGGGCAAAGGAATAGCACGTACTACGAGATTTCGA
TTCCACCGCCGCCTTCTATGAAAGGTTGGGCTTCGGAATCGTTTTCCGGGACGCCGGCTGGATGATCCTC
CAGCGCGGGGATCTCATGCTGGAGTTCTTCGCCCACCCCAACTTGTTTATTGCAGCTTATAATGGTTACA
AATAAAGCAATAGCATCACAAATTTCACAAATAAAGCATTTTTTTCACTGCATTCTAGTTGTGGTTTGTC
CAAACTCATCAATGTATCTTATCATGTCTGTATACCGTCGACCTCTAGCTAGAGCTTGGCGTAATCATGG
TCATAGCTGTTTCCTGTGTGAAATTGTTATCCGCTCACAATTCCACACAACATACGAGCCGGAAGCATAA
AGTGTAAAGCCTGGGGTGCCTAATGAGTGAGCTAACTCACATTAATTGCGTTGCGCTCACTGCCCGCTTT
CCAGTCGGGAAACCTGTCGTGCCAGCTGCATTAATGAATCGGCCAACGCGCGGGGAGAGGCGGTTTGCGT
ATTGGGCGCTCTTCCGCTTCCTCGCTCACTGACTCGCTGCGCTCGGTCGTTCGGCTGCGGCGAGCGGTAT
CAGCTCACTCAAAGGCGGTAATACGGTTATCCACAGAATCAGGGGATAACGCAGGAAAGAACATGTGAGC
AAAAGGCCAGCAAAAGGCCAGGAACCGTAAAAAGGCCGCGTTGCTGGCGTTTTTCCATAGGCTCCGCCCC
CCTGACGAGCATCACAAAAATCGACGCTCAAGTCAGAGGTGGCGAAACCCGACAGGACTATAAAGATACC
AGGCGTTTCCCCCTGGAAGCTCCCTCGTGCGCTCTCCTGTTCCGACCCTGCCGCTTACCGGATACCTGTC
CGCCTTTCTCCCTTCGGGAAGCGTGGCGCTTTCTCATAGCTCACGCTGTAGGTATCTCAGTTCGGTGTAG
GTCGTTCGCTCCAAGCTGGGCTGTGTGCACGAACCCCCCGTTCAGCCCGACCGCTGCGCCTTATCCGGTA
ACTATCGTCTTGAGTCCAACCCGGTAAGACACGACTTATCGCCACTGGCAGCAGCCACTGGTAACAGGAT
TAGCAGAGCGAGGTATGTAGGCGGTGCTACAGAGTTCTTGAAGTGGTGGCCTAACTACGGCTACACTAGA
AGAACAGTATTTGGTATCTGCGCTCTGCTGAAGCCAGTTACCTTCGGAAAAAGAGTTGGTAGCTCTTGAT
CCGGCAAACAAACCACCGCTGGTAGCGGTGGTTTTTTTGTTTGCAAGCAGCAGATTACGCGCAGAAAAAA
AGGATCTCAAGAAGATCCTTTGATCTTTTCTACGGGGTCTGACGCTCAGTGGAACGAAAACTCACGTTAA
GGGATTTTGGTCATGAGATTATCAAAAAGGATCTTCACCTAGATCCTTTTAAATTAAAAATGAAGTTTTA
AATCAATCTAAAGTATATATGAGTAAACTTGGTCTGACAGTTACCAATGCTTAATCAGTGAGGCACCTAT
CTCAGCGATCTGTCTATTTCGTTCATCCATAGTTGCCTGACTCCCCGTCGTGTAGATAACTACGATACGG
GAGGGCTTACCATCTGGCCCCAGTGCTGCAATGATACCGCGAGACCCACGCTCACCGGCTCCAGATTTAT
CAGCAATAAACCAGCCAGCCGGAAGGGCCGAGCGCAGAAGTGGTCCTGCAACTTTATCCGCCTCCATCCA
GTCTATTAATTGTTGCCGGGAAGCTAGAGTAAGTAGTTCGCCAGTTAATAGTTTGCGCAACGTTGTTGCC
ATTGCTACAGGCATCGTGGTGTCACGCTCGTCGTTTGGTATGGCTTCATTCAGCTCCGGTTCCCAACGAT
CAAGGCGAGTTACATGATCCCCCATGTTGTGCAAAAAAGCGGTTAGCTCCTTCGGTCCTCCGATCGTTGT
CAGAAGTAAGTTGGCCGCAGTGTTATCACTCATGGTTATGGCAGCACTGCATAATTCTCTTACTGTCATG
CCATCCGTAAGATGCTTTTCTGTGACTGGTGAGTACTCAACCAAGTCATTCTGAGAATAGTGTATGCGGC
GACCGAGTTGCTCTTGCCCGGCGTCAATACGGGATAATACCGCGCCACATAGCAGAACTTTAAAAGTGCT
CATCATTGGAAAACGTTCTTCGGGGCGAAAACTCTCAAGGATCTTACCGCTGTTGAGATCCAGTTCGATG
TAACCCACTCGTGCACCCAACTGATCTTCAGCATCTTTTACTTTCACCAGCGTTTCTGGGTGAGCAAAAA
CAGGAAGGCAAAATGCCGCAAAAAAGGGAATAAGGGCGACACGGAAATGTTGAATACTCATACTCTTCCT
TTTTCAATATTATTGAAGCATTTATCAGGGTTATTGTCTCATGAGCGGATACATATTTGAATGTATTTAG
AAAAATAAACAAATAGGGGTTCCGCGCACATTTCCCCGAAAAGTGCCACCTGACGTCGACGGATCGGGAG
ATCTCCCGATCCCCTATGGTGCACTCTCAGTACAATCTGCTCTGATGCCGCATAGTTAAGCCAGTAT
